Addgene plasmid #222131: pEIF3D-NtermDel-CtermDel-sgEIF3D
Purpose: EIF3D variant overexpression vector with sgRNA targeting eIF3D
Depositing lab: Jonathan Weissman. Depositing organization: Whitehead Institute for Biomedical Research. Publication: Translational fidelity screens in mammalian cells reveal eIF3 and eIF4G2 as regulators of start codon selectivity. She R, Luo J, Weissman JS. Nucleic Acids Res. 2023 Jul 7;51(12):6355-6369. doi: 10.1093/nar/gkad329. PubMed 37144468.
Backbone
  Vector backbone: pMJ179
  Backbone manufacturer: Jonathan Weissman, Addgene plasmid #85996
  Vector type: Lentiviral
Growth in bacteria
  Bacterial resistance: Ampicillin, 100 μg/mL
  Growth temperature: 37°C
  Growth strain: NEB Stable
  Copy number: High Copy
Gene/Insert
  Gene/Insert name: eIF3D
  Species: H. sapiens (human)
  Mutation: 161 + 527 truncation
  Entrez Gene: EIF3D (a.k.a. EIF3S7, eIF3-p66, eIF3-zeta)
  Tag / fusion protein: BFP-P2A (N terminal on insert)
  Cloning method: Gibson Cloning
  Sequencing primers: 5′ N/A
Terms and licenses: Academic/Nonprofit Terms; Industry Terms: Not Available to Industry
How to cite: pEIF3D-NtermDel-CtermDel-sgEIF3D was a gift from Jonathan Weissman (Addgene plasmid # 222131 ; http://n2t.net/addgene:222131 ; RRID:Addgene_222131)
