[The description below was written by a language model from this plasmid's Addgene catalogue record and pLannotate feature annotations shown in this document.]
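Description:
pEIF3D-NtermDel-CtermDel-sgEIF3D is a lentiviral transfer plasmid built on the pMJ179 backbone that pairs a guide RNA against endogenous EIF3D with expression of a truncated human eIF3D variant. It is maintained in bacteria through a high-copy ColE1/pUC-type origin and an ampicillin resistance gene. The viral portion has a CMV enhancer/promoter driving a truncated HIV-1 5' LTR, followed by the Ψ packaging signal with a gag fragment, the Rev response element, cPPT/CTS, a WPRE and a downstream truncated LTR. Together these allow the genomic RNA to be produced, packaged when helper functions are supplied in trans, and integrated into mammalian target cells.

Downstream of the cPPT lies the sgRNA cassette. The annotation detects only the Cas9 guide scaffold (a tracrRNA fragment), and the promoter driving the guide is neither annotated nor stated in the record. An SFFV promoter then drives a reading frame containing puromycin N-acetyltransferase, TagBFP and the eIF3D insert. The record describes BFP-P2A as an N-terminal fusion to the insert, so the self-cleaving peptide should release eIF3D separately from the fluorescent marker; the linker between PuroR and TagBFP is not annotated. The insert is human EIF3D (the tool's bovine label reflects homology) carrying "161 + 527" truncations that remove N- and C-terminal regions, consistent with the roughly 1.1 kb fragment. Two same-orientation loxP sites flank the guide and expression cassettes, which would in principle permit Cre-mediated excision.

The design suits replacement experiments, in which the guide targets endogenous eIF3D while the deletion variant is supplied and transduced cells are selected with puromycin or tracked by blue fluorescence. The associated work concerns eIF3 and start codon selectivity.
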