Features (pLannotate 1.2.2; 24 found; start..end, strand, type, name):
     30..82      -  misc_feature   bom (fragment): basis of mobility region from pBR322
    237..616     +  enhancer       CMV enhancer: human cytomegalovirus immediate early enhancer
    617..816     +  promoter       CMV promoter: human cytomegalovirus (CMV) immediate early promoter
    834..1014    +  LTR            5' LTR (truncated): truncated 5' long terminal repeat (LTR) from HIV-1
   1061..1186    +  misc_feature   HIV-1 Ψ: packaging signal of human immunodeficiency virus type 1
   1170..1508    +  CDS            HIV-1 gag (fragment): gag protein from human immunodeficiency virus 1; gag
   1683..1916    +  misc_feature   RRE: The Rev response element (RRE) of HIV-1 allows for Rev-dependent mRNA export from the nucleus to the cytoplasm.
   2293..2393    +  CDS            Rev (fragment): human immunodeficiency virus 1 (HIV-1) Rev protein; rev; enhances nuclear export of unspliced and incompletely spliced viral mRNAs
   2443..2560    +  misc_feature   cPPT/CTS: central polypurine tract and central termination sequence of HIV-1
   2813..2846    +  protein_bind   loxP: Cre-mediated recombination occurs in the 8-bp core sequence (GCATACAT). Cre recombinase
   2971..3038    +  misc_RNA       tracrRNA (fragment): trans-activating CRISPR RNA for the Streptococcus pyogenes CRISPR/Cas9 system
   3194..3598    +  promoter       SFFV promoter: spleen focus-forming virus long terminal repeat (LTR) promoter
   3613..4209    +  CDS            PuroR: puromycin N-acetyltransferase; pac from Streptomyces alboniger; confers resistance to puromycin
   4285..4980    +  CDS            TagBFP: TagBFP is a basic (constitutively fluorescent) blue fluorescent protein published in 2008, derived from Entacmaea quadricolor. It is reported to be a very rapidly-maturing monomer with very low acid sensitivity.
   5047..6147    +  CDS            EIF3D (fragment): EIF3D_BOVIN - Also known as EIF3S7 From Bos taurus (Bovine).
   6173..6206    +  protein_bind   loxP: Cre-mediated recombination occurs in the 8-bp core sequence (GCATACAT). Cre recombinase
   6239..6262    +  misc_feature   MCS (fragment): pBluescript multiple cloning site
   6262..6850    +  misc_feature   WPRE: woodchuck hepatitis virus posttranscriptional regulatory element
   6851..6870    +  misc_feature   MCS (fragment): pBluescript multiple cloning site
   6872..7372    +  CDS            nef (fragment): NEF_HV1LA - Experimental evidence at protein level: Swiss-Prot protein existence level 1. Extracellular Nef protein targets CD4(+) T-lymphocytes for apoptosis by interacting with CXCR4 surface receptors. From Human immunodeficiency virus type 1 group M subtype B (isolate Lai) (HIV-1).
   7379..7559    +  LTR            5' LTR (truncated): truncated 5' long terminal repeat (LTR) from HIV-1
   7621..8209    -  rep_origin     ori: high-copy-number ColE1/pMB1/pBR322/pUC origin of replication
   8380..9240    -  CDS            AmpR: β-lactamase; bla; confers resistance to ampicillin, carbenicillin, and related antibiotics
   9241..9345    -  promoter       AmpR promoter: bla
>Addgene plasmid #222131 | pEIF3D-NtermDel-CtermDel-sgEIF3D | addgene full sequence | sequence record 448649 | Addgene NGS Result
TCGACGGATCGGGAGATCTCCCGATCCCCTATGGTGCACTCTCAGTACAATCTGCTCTGATGCCGCATAG
TTAAGCCAGTATCTGCTCCCTGCTTGTGTGTTGGAGGTCGCTGAGTAGTGCGCGAGCAAAATTTAAGCTA
CAACAAGGCAAGGCTTGACCGACAATTGCATGAAGAATCTGCTTAGGGTTAGGCGTTTTGCGCTGCTTCG
CGATGTACGGGCCAGATATACGCGTTGACATTGATTATTGACTAGTTATTAATAGTAATCAATTACGGGG
TCATTAGTTCATAGCCCATATATGGAGTTCCGCGTTACATAACTTACGGTAAATGGCCCGCCTGGCTGAC
CGCCCAACGACCCCCGCCCATTGACGTCAATAATGACGTATGTTCCCATAGTAACGCCAATAGGGACTTT
CCATTGACGTCAATGGGTGGAGTATTTACGGTAAACTGCCCACTTGGCAGTACATCAAGTGTATCATATG
CCAAGTACGCCCCCTATTGACGTCAATGACGGTAAATGGCCCGCCTGGCATTATGCCCAGTACATGACCT
TATGGGACTTTCCTACTTGGCAGTACATCTACGTATTAGTCATCGCTATTACCATGGTGATGCGGTTTTG
GCAGTACATCAATGGGCGTGGATAGCGGTTTGACTCACGGGGATTTCCAAGTCTCCACCCCATTGACGTC
AATGGGAGTTTGTTTTGGCACCAAAATCAACGGGACTTTCCAAAATGTCGTAACAACTCCGCCCCATTGA
CGCAAATGGGCGGTAGGCGTGTACGGTGGGAGGTCTATATAAGCAGCGCGTTTTGCCTGTACTGGGTCTC
TCTGGTTAGACCAGATCTGAGCCTGGGAGCTCTCTGGCTAACTAGGGAACCCACTGCTTAAGCCTCAATA
AAGCTTGCCTTGAGTGCTTCAAGTAGTGTGTGCCCGTCTGTTGTGTGACTCTGGTAACTAGAGATCCCTC
AGACCCTTTTAGTCAGTGTGGAAAATCTCTAGCAGTGGCGCCCGAACAGGGACTTGAAAGCGAAAGGGAA
ACCAGAGGAGCTCTCTCGACGCAGGACTCGGCTTGCTGAAGCGCGCACGGCAAGAGGCGAGGGGCGGCGA
CTGGTGAGTACGCCAAAAATTTTGACTAGCGGAGGCTAGAAGGAGAGAGATGGGTGCGAGAGCGTCAGTA
TTAAGCGGGGGAGAATTAGATCGCGATGGGAAAAAATTCGGTTAAGGCCAGGGGGAAAGAAAAAATATAA
ATTAAAACATATAGTATGGGCAAGCAGGGAGCTAGAACGATTCGCAGTTAATCCTGGCCTGTTAGAAACA
TCAGAAGGCTGTAGACAAATACTGGGACAGCTACAACCATCCCTTCAGACAGGATCAGAAGAACTTAGAT
CATTATATAATACAGTAGCAACCCTCTATTGTGTGCATCAAAGGATAGAGATAAAAGACACCAAGGAAGC
TTTAGACAAGATAGAGGAAGAGCAAAACAAAAGTAAGACCACCGCACAGCAAGCGGCCGGCCGCTGATCT
TCAGACCTGGAGGAGGAGATATGAGGGACAATTGGAGAAGTGAATTATATAAATATAAAGTAGTAAAAAT
TGAACCATTAGGAGTAGCACCCACCAAGGCAAAGAGAAGAGTGGTGCAGAGAGAAAAAAGAGCAGTGGGA
ATAGGAGCTTTGTTCCTTGGGTTCTTGGGAGCAGCAGGAAGCACTATGGGCGCAGCGTCAATGACGCTGA
CGGTACAGGCCAGACAATTATTGTCTGGTATAGTGCAGCAGCAGAACAATTTGCTGAGGGCTATTGAGGC
GCAACAGCATCTGTTGCAACTCACAGTCTGGGGCATCAAGCAGCTCCAGGCAAGAATCCTGGCTGTGGAA
AGATACCTAAAGGATCAACAGCTCCTGGGGATTTGGGGTTGCTCTGGAAAACTCATTTGCACCACTGCTG
TGCCTTGGAATGCTAGTTGGAGTAATAAATCTCTGGAACAGATTTGGAATCACACGACCTGGATGGAGTG
GGACAGAGAAATTAACAATTACACAAGCTTAATACACTCCTTAATTGAAGAATCGCAAAACCAGCAAGAA
AAGAATGAACAAGAATTATTGGAATTAGATAAATGGGCAAGTTTGTGGAATTGGTTTAACATAACAAATT
GGCTGTGGTATATAAAATTATTCATAATGATAGTAGGAGGCTTGGTAGGTTTAAGAATAGTTTTTGCTGT
ACTTTCTATAGTGAATAGAGTTAGGCAGGGATATTCACCATTATCGTTTCAGACCCACCTCCCAACCCCG
AGGGGACCCGACAGGCCCGAAGGAATAGAAGAAGAAGGTGGAGAGAGAGACAGAGACAGATCCATTCGAT
TAGTGAACGGATCGGCACTGCGTGCGCCAATTCTGCAGACAAATGGCAGTATTCATCCACAATTTTAAAA
GAAAAGGGGGGATTGGGGGGTACAGTGCAGGGGAAAGAATAGTAGACATAATAGCAACAGACATACAAAC
TAAAGAATTACAAAAACAAATTACAAAAATTCAAAATTTTCGGGTTTATTACAGGGACAGCAGAGATCCA
GTTTGGTTAGTACCGGGCCCGCTCTAGAGATCCGACGCGCCATCTCTAGGCCCGCGCCGGCCCCCTCGCA
CGGACTTGTGGGAGAAGCTCGGCTACTCCCCTGCCCCGGTTAATTTGCATATAATATTTCCTAGTAACTA
TAGAGGCTTAATGTGCGATAAAAGACAGATAATCTGTTCTTTTTAATACTAGCTACATTTTACATGATAG
GCTTGGATTTCTATAACTTCGTATAGCATACATTATACGAAGTTATAAACAGCACAAAAGGAAACTCACC
CTAACTGTAAAGTAATTGTGTGTTTTGAGACTATAAGTATCCCTTGGAGAACCACCTTGTTGGCTGCTGC
TAACGCGGTCCCGTTTAAGAGCTAAGCTGGAAACAGCATAGCAAGTTTAAATAAGGCTAGTCCGTTATCA
ACTTGAAAAAGTGGCACCGAGTCGGTGCTTTTTTTCTCGAGTACTAGGATCCATTAGGCGGCCGCGTGGA
TAACCGTATTACCGCCATGCATTGCAGCCCCGATAAAATAAAAGATTTTATTTAGTCTCCAGAAAAAGGG
GGGAATGAAAGACCCCACCTGTAGGTTTGGCAAGCTAGCTGCAGTAACGCCATTTTGCAAGGCATGGAAA
AATACCAAACCAAGAATAGAGAAGTTCAGATCAAGGGCGGGTACATGAAAATAGCTAACGTTGGGCCAAA
CAGGATATCTGCGGTGAGCAGTTTCGGCCCCGGCCCGGGGCCAAGAACAGATGGTCACCGCAGTTTCGGC
CCGGGCCCGAGGCCAAGAACAGATGGTCCCCAGATATGGCCCAACCCTCAGCAGTTTCTTAAGACCCATC
AGATGTTTCCAGGCTCCCCCAAGGACCTGAAATGACCCTGCGCCTTATTTGAATTAACCAATCAGCCTGC
TTCTCGCTTCTGTTCGCGCGCTTCTGCTTCCCGAGCTCTATAAAAGAGCTCACAACCCCTCACTCGGCGC
GCCAGTCCTCCGACAGACTGAGTCGCCCTGGGCTAGCCCACCATGACCGAGTACAAGCCCACGGTGCGCC
TCGCCACCCGCGACGACGTCCCCCGGGCCGTACGCACCCTCGCCGCCGCGTTCGCCGACTACCCCGCCAC
GCGCCACACCGTCGACCCGGACCGCCACATCGAGCGGGTCACCGAGCTGCAAGAACTCTTCCTCACGCGC
GTCGGGCTCGACATCGGCAAGGTGTGGGTCGCGGACGACGGCGCCGCGGTGGCGGTCTGGACCACGCCGG
AGAGCGTCGAAGCGGGGGCGGTGTTCGCCGAGATCGGCCCGCGCATGGCCGAGTTGAGCGGTTCCCGGCT
GGCCGCGCAGCAACAGATGGAAGGCCTCCTGGCGCCGCACCGGCCCAAGGAGCCCGCGTGGTTCCTGGCC
ACCGTCGGCGTCTCGCCCGACCACCAGGGCAAGGGTCTGGGCAGCGCCGTCGTGCTCCCCGGAGTGGAGG
CGGCCGAGCGCGCCGGGGTGCCCGCCTTCCTGGAGACCTCCGCGCCCCGCAACCTCCCCTTCTACGAGCG
GCTCGGCTTCACCGTCACCGCCGACGTCGAGGTGCCCGAAGGACCGCGCACCTGGTGCATGACCCGCAAG
CCCGGTGCCGGATCGGGAGAGGGCAGAGGAAGTCTGCTAACATGCGGTGACGTCGAGGAGAATCCTGGCC
CACCGGTCGCCACCAGCGAGCTGATTAAGGAGAACATGCACATGAAGCTGTACATGGAGGGCACCGTGGA
CAACCATCACTTCAAGTGCACATCCGAGGGCGAAGGCAAGCCCTACGAGGGCACCCAGACCATGAGAATC
AAGGTGGTCGAGGGCGGCCCTCTCCCCTTCGCCTTCGACATCCTGGCTACTAGCTTCCTCTACGGCAGCA
AGACCTTCATCAACCACACCCAGGGCATCCCCGACTTCTTCAAGCAGTCCTTCCCTGAGGGCTTCACATG
GGAGAGAGTCACCACATACGAAGACGGGGGCGTGCTGACCGCTACCCAGGACACCAGCCTCCAGGACGGC
TGCCTCATCTACAACGTCAAGATCAGAGGGGTGAACTTCACATCCAACGGCCCTGTGATGCAGAAGAAAA
CACTCGGCTGGGAGGCCTTCACCGAGACGCTGTACCCCGCTGACGGCGGCCTGGAAGGCAGAAACGACAT
GGCCCTGAAGCTCGTGGGCGGGAGCCATCTGATCGCAAACATCAAGACCACATATAGATCCAAGAAACCC
GCTAAGAACCTCAAGATGCCTGGCGTCTACTATGTGGACTACAGACTGGAAAGAATCAAGGAGGCCAACA
ACGAGACCTACGTCGAGCAGCACGAGGTGGCAGTGGCCAGATACTGCGACCTCCCTAGCAAACTGGGGCA
CAAGCTTAATGGTAGTGGGGCTACTAACTTCAGCCTGCTGAAGCAGGCTGGAGACGTGGAGGAGAACCCT
GGACCTTCAGTTGAAGTTCGTAGTGATTGGGAAGTGAAAGAGGAAATGGATTTTCCTCAGTTGATGAAGA
TGCGCTACTTGGAAGTATCAGAGCCACAGGACATTGAGTGTTGTGGGGCCCTAGAATACTACGACAAAGC
CTTTGACCGCATCACCACGAGGAGTGAGAAGCCACTGCGGAGCATCAAGCGCATCTTCCACACTGTCACC
ACCACAGACGACCCTGTCATCCGCAAGCTGGCAAAAACTCAGGGGAATGTGTTTGCCACTGATGCCATCC
TGGCCACGCTGATGAGCTGTACCCGCTCAGTGTATTCCTGGGATATTGTCGTCCAGAGAGTTGGGTCCAA
ACTCTTCTTTGACAAGAGAGACAACTCTGACTTTGACCTCCTGACAGTGAGTGAGACTGCCAATGAGCCC
CCTCAAGATGAAGGTAATTCCTTCAATTCACCCCGCAACCTGGCCATGGAGGCAACCTACATCAACCACA
ATTTCTCCCAGCAGTGCTTGAGAATGGGGAAGGAAAGATACAACTTCCCCAACCCAAACCCGTTTGTGGA
GGACGACATGGATAAGAATGAAATCGCCTCTGTTGCGTACCGTTACCGCAGGTGGAAGCTTGGAGATGAT
ATTGACCTTATTGTCCGTTGTGAGCACGATGGCGTCATGACTGGAGCCAACGGGGAAGTGTCCTTCATCA
ACATCAAGACACTCAATGAGTGGGATTCCAGGCACTGTAATGGCGTTGACTGGCGTCAGAAGCTGGACTC
TCAGCGAGGGGCTGTCATTGCCACGGAGCTGAAGAACAACAGCTACAAGTTGGCCCGGTGGACCTGCTGT
GCTTTGCTGGCTGGATCTGAGTACCTCAAGCTTGGTTATGTGTCTCGGTACCACGTGAAAGACTCCTCAC
GCCACGTCATCCTAGGCACCCAGCAGTTCAAGCCTAATGAGTTTGCCAGCCAGATCAACCTGAGCGTGGA
GAATGCCTGGGGCATTTTACGCTGCGTCATTGACATCTGCATGAAGCTGGAGGAGGGCAAATACCTCATC
CTCAAGGACCCCAACAAGCAGGTCATCCGTGTCTACAGCCTCCCTGATGGCACCTTCTAATAAGAATTCG
TCGAGGGACCTAATAACTTCGTATAGCATACATTATACGAAGTTATACATGTTTAAGGGTTCCGGTTCCA
CTAGGTACAATTCGATATCAAGCTTATCGATAATCAACCTCTGGATTACAAAATTTGTGAAAGATTGACT
GGTATTCTTAACTATGTTGCTCCTTTTACGCTATGTGGATACGCTGCTTTAATGCCTTTGTATCATGCTA
TTGCTTCCCGTATGGCTTTCATTTTCTCCTCCTTGTATAAATCCTGGTTGCTGTCTCTTTATGAGGAGTT
GTGGCCCGTTGTCAGGCAACGTGGCGTGGTGTGCACTGTGTTTGCTGACGCAACCCCCACTGGTTGGGGC
ATTGCCACCACCTGTCAGCTCCTTTCCGGGACTTTCGCTTTCCCCCTCCCTATTGCCACGGCGGAACTCA
TCGCCGCCTGCCTTGCCCGCTGCTGGACAGGGGCTCGGCTGTTGGGCACTGACAATTCCGTGGTGTTGTC
GGGGAAATCATCGTCCTTTCCTTGGCTGCTCGCCTGTGTTGCCACCTGGATTCTGCGCGGGACGTCCTTC
TGCTACGTCCCTTCGGCCCTCAATCCAGCGGACCTTCCTTCCCGCGGCCTGCTGCCGGCTCTGCGGCCTC
TTCCGCGTCTTCGCCTTCGCCCTCAGACGAGTCGGATCTCCCTTTGGGCCGCCTCCCCGCATCGATACCG
TCGACCTCGATCGAGACCTAGAAAAACATGGAGCAATCACAAGTAGCAATACAGCAGCTACCAATGCTGA
TTGTGCCTGGCTAGAAGCACAAGAGGAGGAGGAGGTGGGTTTTCCAGTCACACCTCAGGTACCTTTAAGA
CCAATGACTTACAAGGCAGCTGTAGATCTTAGCCACTTTTTAAAAGAAAAGGGGGGACTGGAAGGGCTAA
TTCACTCCCAACGAAGACAAGATATCCTTGATCTGTGGATCTACCACACACAAGGCTACTTCCCTGATTG
GCAGAACTACACACCAGGGCCAGGGATCAGATATCCACTGACCTTTGGATGGTGCTACAAGCTAGTACCA
GTTGAGCAAGAGAAGGTAGAAGAAGCCAATGAAGGAGAGAACACCCGCTTGTTACACCCTGTGAGCCTGC
ATGGGATGGATGACCCGGAGAGAGAAGTATTAGAGTGGAGGTTTGACAGCCGCCTAGCATTTCATCACAT
GGCCCGAGAGCTGCATCCGGACTGTACTGGGTCTCTCTGGTTAGACCAGATCTGAGCCTGGGAGCTCTCT
GGCTAACTAGGGAACCCACTGCTTAAGCCTCAATAAAGCTTGCCTTGAGTGCTTCAAGTAGTGTGTGCCC
GTCTGTTGTGTGACTCTGGTAACTAGAGATCCCTCAGACCCTTTTAGTCAGTGTGGAAAATCTCTAGCAG
CATGTGAGCAAAAGGCCAGCAAAAGGCCAGGAACCGTAAAAAGGCCGCGTTGCTGGCGTTTTTCCATAGG
CTCCGCCCCCCTGACGAGCATCACAAAAATCGACGCTCAAGTCAGAGGTGGCGAAACCCGACAGGACTAT
AAAGATACCAGGCGTTTCCCCCTGGAAGCTCCCTCGTGCGCTCTCCTGTTCCGACCCTGCCGCTTACCGG
ATACCTGTCCGCCTTTCTCCCTTCGGGAAGCGTGGCGCTTTCTCATAGCTCACGCTGTAGGTATCTCAGT
TCGGTGTAGGTCGTTCGCTCCAAGCTGGGCTGTGTGCACGAACCCCCCGTTCAGCCCGACCGCTGCGCCT
TATCCGGTAACTATCGTCTTGAGTCCAACCCGGTAAGACACGACTTATCGCCACTGGCAGCAGCCACTGG
TAACAGGATTAGCAGAGCGAGGTATGTAGGCGGTGCTACAGAGTTCTTGAAGTGGTGGCCTAACTACGGC
TACACTAGAAGAACAGTATTTGGTATCTGCGCTCTGCTGAAGCCAGTTACCTTCGGAAAAAGAGTTGGTA
GCTCTTGATCCGGCAAACAAACCACCGCTGGTAGCGGTGGTTTTTTTGTTTGCAAGCAGCAGATTACGCG
CAGAAAAAAAGGATCTCAAGAAGATCCTTTGATCTTTTCTACGGGGTCTGACGCTCAGTGGAACGAAAAC
TCACGTTAAGGGATTTTGGTCATGAGATTATCAAAAAGGATCTTCACCTAGATCCTTTTAAATTAAAAAT
GAAGTTTTAAATCAATCTAAAGTATATATGAGTAAACTTGGTCTGACAGTTACCAATGCTTAATCAGTGA
GGCACCTATCTCAGCGATCTGTCTATTTCGTTCATCCATAGTTGCCTGACTCCCCGTCGTGTAGATAACT
ACGATACGGGAGGGCTTACCATCTGGCCCCAGTGCTGCAATGATACCGCGAGACCCACGCTCACCGGCTC
CAGATTTATCAGCAATAAACCAGCCAGCCGGAAGGGCCGAGCGCAGAAGTGGTCCTGCAACTTTATCCGC
CTCCATCCAGTCTATTAATTGTTGCCGGGAAGCTAGAGTAAGTAGTTCGCCAGTTAATAGTTTGCGCAAC
GTTGTTGCCATTGCTACAGGCATCGTGGTGTCACGCTCGTCGTTTGGTATGGCTTCATTCAGCTCCGGTT
CCCAACGATCAAGGCGAGTTACATGATCCCCCATGTTGTGCAAAAAAGCGGTTAGCTCCTTCGGTCCTCC
GATCGTTGTCAGAAGTAAGTTGGCCGCAGTGTTATCACTCATGGTTATGGCAGCACTGCATAATTCTCTT
ACTGTCATGCCATCCGTAAGATGCTTTTCTGTGACTGGTGAGTACTCAACCAAGTCATTCTGAGAATAGT
GTATGCGGCGACCGAGTTGCTCTTGCCCGGCGTCAATACGGGATAATACCGCGCCACATAGCAGAACTTT
AAAAGTGCTCATCATTGGAAAACGTTCTTCGGGGCGAAAACTCTCAAGGATCTTACCGCTGTTGAGATCC
AGTTCGATGTAACCCACTCGTGCACCCAACTGATCTTCAGCATCTTTTACTTTCACCAGCGTTTCTGGGT
GAGCAAAAACAGGAAGGCAAAATGCCGCAAAAAAGGGAATAAGGGCGACACGGAAATGTTGAATACTCAT
ACTCTTCCTTTTTCAATATTATTGAAGCATTTATCAGGGTTATTGTCTCATGAGCGGATACATATTTGAA
TGTATTTAGAAAAATAAACAAATAGGGGTTCCGCGCACATTTCCCCGAAAAGTGCCACCTGACG
